>Addgene plasmid #204989 | pMB2-C-TelR | addgene full sequence | sequence record 404868 | Addgene NGS Result
GGAATCAGGGGATCTTGAAGTTCCTATTCCGAAGTTCCTATTCTCTAGAAAGTATAGGAACTTCAGAGCG
CTTTTGAAGCTAATTCGAGCTCGGTACCCGGGGCGGCCGCTTCTAGAGGTCTCAGGACATCTAGAGACGC
AATACGCAAACCGCCTCTCCCCGCGCGTTGGCCGATTCATTAATGCAGCTGGCACGACAGGTTTCCCGAC
TGGAAAGCGGGCAGTGAGCGCAACGCAATTAATGTGAGTTAGCTCACTCATTAGGCACCCCAGGCTTTAC
ACTTTATGCTTCCGGCTCGTATGTTGTGTGGAATTGTGAGCGGATAACAATTTCACACATACTAGAGAAA
GAGGAGAAATACTAGATGGCTTCCTCCGAAGACGTTATCAAAGAGTTCATGCGTTTCAAAGTTCGTATGG
AAGGTTCCGTTAACGGTCACGAGTTCGAAATCGAAGGTGAAGGTGAAGGTCGTCCGTACGAAGGTACCCA
GACCGCTAAACTGAAAGTTACCAAAGGTGGTCCGCTGCCGTTCGCTTGGGACATCCTGTCCCCGCAGTTC
CAGTACGGTTCCAAAGCTTACGTTAAACACCCGGCTGACATCCCGGACTACCTGAAACTGTCCTTCCCGG
AAGGTTTCAAATGGGAACGTGTTATGAACTTCGAAGACGGTGGTGTTGTTACCGTTACCCAGGACTCCTC
CCTGCAAGACGGTGAGTTCATCTACAAAGTTAAACTGCGTGGTACCAACTTCCCGTCCGACGGTCCGGTT
ATGCAGAAAAAAACCATGGGTTGGGAAGCTTCCACCGAACGTATGTACCCGGAAGACGGTGCTCTGAAAG
GTGAAATCAAAATGCGTCTGAAACTGAAAGACGGTGGTCACTACGACGCTGAAGTTAAAACCACCTACAT
GGCTAAAAAACCGGTTCAGCTGCCGGGTGCTTACAAAACCGACATCAAACTGGACATCACCTCCCACAAC
GAAGACTACACCATCGTTGAACAGTACGAACGTGCTGAAGGTCGTCACTCCACCGGTGCTTAATAACGCT
GATAGTGCTAGTGTAGATCGCTACTAGAGCCAGGCATCAAATAAAACGAAAGGCTCAGTCGAAAGACTGG
GCCTTTCGTTTTATCTGTTGTTTGTCGGTGAACGCTCTCTACTAGAGTCACACTGGCTCACCTTCGGGTG
GGCCTTTCTGCGTTTATACGTCTCATTAGTCGAAGAGACCCTGCAGTTGCAAGACAATATCGACCGCTTG
CAGCTTGATAAAGTGATCAAAGAGGGACGAGCAGCTACAGCACTGCTAAGGGAGATCGGAGAGCCACTGC
CGCCACCAGTGAAAGTGAAAACAGGTTGGTTTAGTGCTGATTATTACGGCTTTGAGGACATGCTCACACG
TTGGGATAATGATCAATCTAGCCTTTCCATTTATCACAGAGAGATAAAAGAGGAGCAACAGGAACAGCAA
CGAAAACAACAGCAGATAGAAAGAGAAACTAAACAAAAACAGGAAGATGACAAAAAGAAACGGCAGGACT
ATGAAAGATATTTATCAAAATACGGCTATGTCAAAGATGCTGAGTATGACCATATCAGCGACCATGTTGC
TTCAGACATTTCCATGTTTACACGTCTTCAGGCGCAGGCATGGGCAAGTAACGATATGCAAGAGTACATA
AGGTGTTCAAAGCAAAAATACGAGCAGATCAGCGACAGAATAGCCTATGAGCGTGACTTGAAAAAAATCG
GGCAATTGAGCCGTATCCTGGATAAAGACAGACAGGCACTTGCTGATATTTTACCGCAGTTGATGCCTTA
CTATGAGCAGATGCAACAGGCTGTTAATAAACGGAAAATTTTACTTGAGAATGAGCGACAGCCATCATTT
AAACCACGTTATGACCAAGAACAGCCTAAGCCGAAAAAAGACAATGACCTAACTTTTTAATGTGTTACAA
TAGCATTCAAATGTAACACATTGGAGTGAAAAACATGACAGAAGCGACTTTTACCTTTCGGGTAGACCAT
GACCTAAAGCAAGAATTTTCAAGCCTTGCTAAGACTGTTGATCGGTCGGGGGCGCAGCTAATCCGTGACT
TCATGCGTGACTTTGTTAAGAAGCAACAGGAAGCCGCAGACTATGACAAATGGTTCAAGCAGCAGGTACA
GATCGGCTTAAATGAAGCCAATGCAGGCAAGTTGATTCCACATGAGGACGTAAAGGCAGAGTTTGCCGCT
AGACGTGCTGCAACATTGGCGAAACTGGCAGCGAAGAATGAAGATTGAGTGGACTGAAACAGCTCGCCAA
GATCGTAGAAATATCTATGATTATCTTGAAGAACGCAACCCTATAGCAGCTATTGAAATTGATGATTTAA
TTGAAGAAAAGACAGATTTACTTGTTGATAATCGACTGATGGGGCGCACAGGCAGACAGAAAGATACTAG
GGAGTTAGTGATACATCCGCATTATGTGGTTGTATATGACATCACTGATATAATACGGATACTCAGAGTG
CTACACACATCGCAGGAGTGGTCATGACTTACTCATGTACTTTGGATTATTTAGTGTTATAAAATCCTGA
TTTATAAATTTTTTTTGTTAAAAAAGATAAAAGCCCCTTGCAATTGCTTGGGGCTTTACCGTAATTTATG
GGGTACAGATCTTCGATACTGACATATCGGCAATCGAAAGCATTAAGGTTTGACGACCGCTAATGATTTC
ACCACAGGGGCTTAATGTACCTGTCTTAAATTCTAAGGTTTTAACTCGCTTTGTCAAGCATAGACCCCAA
AAATTTAGCCAATGTCTGTAACTCAATCTGTCCATGTGTGGGTGATGAGGTACAGTGACGCTAGCACACA
TCGGAAAAACGCTATTACTAGGGGAACTGAACAGAGTAGCGGACGCAATGAGTAGTCATTTAATTGGCGG
TTATGAGCGTGTTCAGGCGGTGCTATCAATCGTAATCATAACAGTGGCAGCTTGATACAGTGATGTCATC
CCTGATGCGAAAGCGACCGACCGACGGTACATCGAATGGGAATACTTTAGGGTGATTTTTAAGAATCGCT
CTAGGGTGAGTATTTCCCATTCAGCTCTGCTCCCTCCCTCTGGTACTTTAATCAAAAGCACTACTAAACA
TATGTTTTTAAATAAAAAATATTGATATAGAGATAATATTAGTAAGAATAATTAAACAATTGAATATAGA
TAAATCATTGTTAAATAAAGATTAATTATTAAAATGAATGTATACTTATATATAAATCAATGATTTAAAA
TATTTGATAAAGAAAACTTTTCAAAAAAAATATAATTGAGATTGTGTCATTTCGGTCAATTCTTAATATG
TTCCACGCAAGTTTTAGCTATGGTGCTAAACAGAAATTTGCTGAAAAAGAACTTTTCACTGAACTGGTTA
AAATGTAAGCAGCCTGAGAGCCGCCAAAAATTTTAAAAACAAACCGCCTTAATCATCTTCAAAAAATACC
TCTAAAACCTCACCATTTGCGTTTTAAGACCCATATTTCATCCTGCCCTTATGTTCCCATGCTGATAGCT
ATAAAGTGTCTGTAATCGCTTCCTATGACGTTCTAGGCTGTTGATAACTTTTGGAACAACGCAAAATGTT
AAAATCCGATCATTTTTTAACCTAGTTATTTTCGTTACAGGGTAACTTTGGTAGTATTATTTCAATATTT
AGTTGTTACAGGATAACAAAATATATGTTACAGGGTAATTAATTTAGCGTTACAGGATAACTATAGTTAC
AGGGTAACGTTAAATAGTTATCCTGTAATTTAAAAATAGTTGCAGGATAGCATAAATTTTTACAAATAAA
TTTTATAAAAAGTTATCCTGTAACTAAAAACAATGTTATCCTGTAACTATGATATACTATATGGGAGTTA
AAGACATGAAAGACCCGAACGATCAGAAAACACAGGACATGCTAAAAGAGCCGCCAAAAACCAATGCCGA
ACGACAAAAAGCATATCGTGAAAAACGCAAAAGCCTTGATAGTCAACGTTTGGAGGTGTTTATAGATAAG
GGTGTGTCGGATATGCTTGCGGACATGGTGGGCGCAGCAGGGGAGAGCCAAAAAGCCATTTTGACCGCAT
TGATTGAGAAAGAGTATAAGCGGCTGTATGCAGTGAAAAATAGCAAGCTAAAAAAGTACATTGATTCAAA
AAGTAATGCAGATAAAAAAGAAACCCTCGATTTATGAGGGTTTTTTATAACTACTAATGCCTATGAAAAT
AAGTGCTTATCATTTTCTCTAATGTACCCAATAAAATCGGGGTTTTGTTCCACAAGTTTCTTGATGTCAT
TATCATGTTTCTTCAGTAAGTAAGCCCCGATCAGGATCTTGCGTTTTGCATCGTCTGACCTTGCCTGTTT
TTGCTCTCGACCTTTCACCACAGCGTCAGCTAGATCCTTTCTTGCCTTTTCCTGACGTTCCAATTTTTCC
TTTTCTTCATCGAGCATTTGACCCAATTCCATAGCTGTTTTTTTGACCATTTTTAATGCCTGTGTCTCAA
CCTATTTTCCGAAGTATGAACCATCATCAATGTGAAAAGTGTTCTACTTCAAAAACTCGACTTACATCAA
GATCCGAGCGCAGCGAGCAAAATCAAAAAACAAAGTCAAAGCCTTATTGCTCTTGCTTTTGCTTTTAGCC
TCGCAGAGTTCCCGAAGGGCGCACTTACGCAAAATTTTTGCTACGCCAAATTTTGCAAGTACGGTCAGGG
AAACCCCGACACCCCAACCGCCCAAAACTTGGGGCGGCTGTTAATAAACAGGTGATGAAAATGGCAATTT
ACCATTGTGAAATGCAGAACATTTCGAGGTCAGATGGTCGCTCAATCGTGGCATGTGCAGCATACCGAGC
AGGCGAAAAATTGTACTGTGATACGTACGGAAAAGAGCAGGACTACACCAAAAAAACAGGCATTGAATAC
ACCCAAATTTTTGCCCCAACTGGGGCAAGTCCTGACATGTTAGATCGTCAAACCCTATGGAATCGGGTAG
AGCAATCCGAACTAAAAAAGAACGGTGACATCAAACAGGAGGCAAGATTAGCAAAGGAAGTAGAGATAGC
ATTGCCGCATGAACTGGATAAGACACAGCGTCAGGCAACTTGTTAACTGCAGTCCGGCAAAAAAGGGCAA
GGTGTCACCACCCTGCCCTTTTTCTTTAAAACCGAAAAGATTACTTCGCGTTATGCAGGCTTCCTCGCTC
ACTGACTCGCTGCGCTCGGTCGTTCGGCTGCGGCGAGCGGTATCAGCTCACTCAAAGGCGGTAATACGGT
TATCCACAGAATCAGGGGATAACGCAGGAAAGAACATGTGAGCAAAAGGCCAGCAAAAGGCCAGGAACCG
TAAAAAGGCCGCGTTGCTGGCGTTTTTCCACAGGCTCCGCCCCCCTGACGAGCATCACAAAAATCGACGC
TCAAGTCAGAGGTGGCGAAACCCGACAGGACTATAAAGATACCAGGCGTTTCCCCCTGGAAGCTCCCTCG
TGCGCTCTCCTGTTCCGACCCTGCCGCTTACCGGATACCTGTCCGCCTTTCTCCCTTCGGGAAGCGTGGC
GCTTTCTCATAGCTCACGCTGTAGGTATCTCAGTTCGGTGTAGGTCGTTCGCTCCAAGCTGGGCTGTGTG
CACGAACCCCCCGTTCAGCCCGACCGCTGCGCCTTATCCGGTAACTATCGTCTTGAGTCCAACCCGGTAA
GACACGACTTATCGCCACTGGCAGCAGCCACTGGTAACAGGATTAGCAGAGCGAGGTATGTAGGCGGTGC
TACAGAGTTCTTGAAGTGGTGGCCTAACTACGGCTACACTAGAAGAACAGTATTTGGTATCTGCGCTCTG
CTGAAGCCAGTTACCTTCGGAAAAAGAGTTGGTAGCTCTTGATCCGGCAAACAAACCACCGCTGGTAGCG
GTGGTTTTTTTGTTTGCAAGCAGCAGATTACGCGCAGAAAAAAAGGATCTCAAGAAGATCCTTTGATCTT
TTCTACGGGGTCTGACGCTCAGTGGAACGAAAACTCACGTTAAGGGATTTTGGTCATGAGATTATCAAAA
AGGATCTTCACCTAGATCCTTTTAAATTAAAAATGAAGTTTTAAATCAATCTAAAGTATATATGAGTAAA
CTTGGTCTGACAGCTCGAGGCTTGGATTCTCACCAATAAAAAACGCCCGGCGGCAACCGAGCGTTCTGAA
CAAATCCAGATGGAGTTCTGAGGTCATTACTGGATCTATCAACAGGAGTCCAAGCGAGCTCGATATTCTC
GAGAAGCTGGGGATCCGTTTGATTTTTAATGGATAATGTGATATAATCTTTAAATACTGTAGAAAAGAGG
AAGGAAATAATAAATGGCTAAAATGAGAATATCACCGGAATTGAAAAAACTGATCGAAAAATACCGCTGC
GTAAAAGATACGGAAGGAATGTCTCCTGCTAAGGTATATAAGCTGGTGGGAGAAAATGAAAACCTATATT
TAAAAATGACGGACAGCCGGTATAAAGGGACCACCTATGATGTGGAACGGGAAAAGGACATGATGCTATG
GCTGGAAGGAAAGCTGCCTGTTCCAAAGGTCCTGCACTTTGAACGGCATGATGGCTGGAGCAATCTGCTC
ATGAGTGAGGCCGATGGCGTCCTTTGCTCGGAAGAGTATGAAGATGAACAAAGCCCTGAAAAGATTATCG
AGCTGTATGCGGAGTGCATCAGGCTCTTTCACTCCATCGACATATCGGATTGTCCCTATACGAATAGCTT
AGACAGCCGCTTAGCCGAATTGGATTACTTACTGAATAACGATCTGGCCGATGTGGATTGCGAAAACTGG
GAAGAAGACACTCCATTTAAAGATCCGCGCGAGCTGTATGATTTTTTAAAGACGGAAAAGCCCGAAGAGG
AACTTGTCTTTTCCCACGGCGACCTGGGAGACAGCAACATCTTTGTGAAAGATGGCAAAGTAAGTGGCTT
TATTGATCTTGGGAGAAGCGGCAGGGCGGACAAGTGGTATGACATTGCCTTCTGCGTCCGGTCGATCAGG
GAGGATATCGGGGAAGAACAGTATGTCGAGCTATTTTTTGACTTACTGGGGATCAAGCCTGATTGGGAGA
AAATAAAATATTATATTTTACTGGATGAATTGTTTTAGGACGTCGCCGGCGGCATCAAATAAAACGAAAG
GCTCAGTCGAAAGACTGGGCCTTTCGTTTTATCTGTTGTTTGTCGGTGAACGCTCTCCTGAGTAGGACAA
ATCCTCGAGAATATCAAATTACGCCCCGCCCTGCCACTCATCGCAGTACTGTTGTAATTCATTAAGCATT
CTGCCGACATGGAAGCCATCACAAACGGCATGATGAACCTGAATCGCCAGCGGCATCAGCACCTTGTCGC
CTTGCGTATAATATTTGCCCATGGTGAAAACGGGGGCGAAGAAGTTGTCCATATTGGCCACGTTTAAATC
AAAACTGGTGAAACTCACCCAGGGATTGGCTGACACGAAAAACATATTCTCAATAAACCCTTTAGGGAAA
TAGGCCAGGTTTTCACCGTAACACGCCACATCTTGCGAATATATGTGTAGAAACTGCCGGAAATCGTCGT
GGTATTCACTCCAGAGCGATGAAAACGTTTCAGTTTGCTCATGGAAAACGGTGTAACAAGGGTGAACACT
ATCCCATATCACCAGCTCACCGTCTTTCATTGCCATACGAAATTCCGGATGAGCATTCATCAGGCGGGCA
AGAATGTGAATAAAGGCCGGATAAAACTTGTGCTTATTTTTCTTTACGGTCTTTAAAAAGGCCGTAATAT
CCAGCTGAACGGTCTGGTTATAGGTACATTGAGCAACTGACTGAAATGCCTCAAAATGTTCTTTACGATG
CCATTGGGATATATCAACGGTGGTATATCCAGTGATTTTTTTCTCCATTTTAGCTTCCTTAGCTCCTGAA
AATCTCGATAACTCAAAAAATACGCCCGGTAGTGATCTTATTTCATTATGGTGAAAGTTGGAACCTCTTA
CGTGCCCGATCAACTCGAGTGCCACCTGACGTCTAAGAAACCATTATTATCATGACATTAACCTATAAAA
ATAGGCGTATCACGAGGCAGAATTTCAGATAAAAAAAATCCTTAGCTTTCGCTAAGGATGATTTCTGGAA
TTCGCGGCCGCCCCGGGTACCGAGCTCGAATTGGGGATCTTGAAGTACCTATTCCGAAGTTCCTATTCTC
TAGAAAGTATAGGAACTTCAGAGCGCTTTTGAAGCTGATGTGCTTAAAAACTTACTCAATGGAATTAGCT
CCTCGAGCAGAAAGTCAAAAGCCTCCGACCGGAGGCTTTTGACTTGAGGGGGATCGATCCCTTATGGCTC
TGCACCCGGCTCCATCACCAACAGGTCGCGCACGCGCTTCACTCGGTTGCGGATCGACACTGCCAGCCCA
ACAAAGCCGGTTGCCGCCGCCGCCAGGATCGCGCCGATGATGCCGGCCACACCGGCCATCGCCCACCAGG
TCGCCGCCTTCCGGTTCCATTCCTGCTGGTACTGCTTCGCAATGCTGGACCTCGGCTCACCATAGGCTGA
CCGCTCGATGGCGTATGCCGCTTCTCCCCTTGGCGTAAAACCCAGCGCCGCAGGCGGCATTGCCATGCTG
CCCGCCGCTTTCCCGACCACGACGCGCGCACCAGGCTTGCGGTCCAGACCTTCGGCCACGGCGAGCTGCG
CAAGGACATAATCAGCCGCCGACTTGGCTCCACGCGCCTCGATCAGCTCTTGCACTCGCGCGAAATCCTT
GGCCTCCACGGCCGCCATGAATCGCGCACGCGGCGAAGGCTCCGCAGGGCCGGCGTCGTGATCGCCGCCG
AGAATGCCCTTCACCAAGTTCGACGACACGAAAATCATGCTGACGGCTATCACCATCATGCAGACGGATC
GCACGAACCCGCAGAACTCACCCCCGAACACGAGCACGGCACCCGCGACCACTATGCCAAGAATGCCCAA
GGTAAAAATTGCCGGCCCCGCCATGAAGTCCGTGAATGCCCCGACGGCCGAAGTGAAGGGCAGGCCGCCA
CCCAGGCCGCCGCCCTCACTGCCCGGCACCTGGTCGCTGAATGTCGATGCCAGCACCTGCGGCACGTCAA
TGCTTCCGGGCGTCGCGCTCGGGCTGATCGCCCATCCCGTTACTGCCCCGATCCCGGCAATGGCAAGGAC
TGCCAGCGCCGCGATGAGGAAGCGGGTGCCCCGCTTCTTCATCTTCGCGCCTCGGGCCTCCAGGCCGCCT
ACCTGGGCGAAAACATCGGTGTTTGTGGCATTCATACGGACTCCTGTTGGGCCAGCTCGCGCACGGGCTG
GCGGGTCAGCTTGGCTTGAAGATCGCCACGCATTGCGGCGATCTGCTTCTCGGCATCCTTGCGCTTCTGC
ACGCCTTCCTGCTGGATGCGAATAACGTCCTCGACGGTCTTGATGAGCGTCGTCTGAACCTGCTTGAGCG
TGTCCACGTCGATCACCAGGCGTTGGTTCTCCTTCGCCGTTTCGACGGACGTGCGATGCAGCAGGGCCGC
ATTGCGCTTCATCAGGTCGTTGGTGGTGTCGTCGATGGCCGTGGCCAGTTCGACGGCGTTCTTCTGCTCG
TTGAGGCTCAAGGCCAGCATGAATTGCCGCTTCCACGCCGGCACGGTGATTTCGCGGATGGTGTGGAATT
TATCGACCAGCATCTGGTTGTTGGCCTGGATCATGCGGATGGTCGGCAGGCTCTGCATGGCCGAATGTTG
CAAGGCGATCAGGTCGCCGATGCGCTTGTCCAGGTTGGCAACCATCGCATCGAGGTCGGCCAGCTCCTGC
ACGCGGCCAGGGTCGTTCCCGACATTGCCGCGCAGACCCTCGGCCTGCTCGCGCAGCTCGGCAAGGCGGA
CCTTGCCGGCCGCGATGTGGACGCCAAGAAGGCGGTGTTCCTCGCGCACGGCTGCGAACATTTCGTCGAG
CGAGGCATTGCGCTGCGCGATGCCTTGCTGGGTGGTCTGCACTTCGCTGACCAGGTGTTCGATCTGCTCG
CGGGTCGTGTCGAAGCGCGCCATGAAGCCCGTCGAACGGACGCGGGAGCGGTCGATCAGCGGGCCAATCA
GGGGCAGGCGGGAACGGTTGTCGGACAAAGGGCCGACGTTCAGGGAACGGGCCTTGGCGACAACCTGGGT
CAGTTTCTCGCCTGCTTCGTCCAGGTCGCTGTTGCGCACCTGGTCCAGCAGGCTATCGGCGTAGCGGGAC
GTGTGCTCGGCCACGTCGCGGCCGAACTCGGCAACGGTCTGCGGACTGCCGACCTCGATCCGCTGCGCGA
CCGCATGGACTTCCGGCACGTCGCTTTCCTGCAAGCCCAGCTCGCGCAGGGTTGCCGGGGTCATGTCAAA
GGCGACGATAGGGGCCTTGGCGTCGTGCGTCGTTTTCAGTGCGTTCATAGGGTTCTCCCGCCGTGTTATT
GGTTGATGCCTTCCAGGCTCTGCGAAAGGCTCCGCATGAGCGCCTGGTGAGCTTTGGCCGCCTCGGCGAC
CATTGCCGGATTCATGTTCTTGGTGGTGATGAGCGCGAGGGTGTGCTGACGCCAGACGGGCACCAGGACG
GATGCCGTTTCAGAGAAGCGGTCCAGCATGTCCACGGCCTGCGCCCGCGTGAGCTTCATCTGAGTGACGC
TCATTTCATGGGACGCCATGAGGGTTGCCAGGTTGGCGAGCTTGCGCGCGAAGCGTTCGCGCGGCTTGTC
GAACTCGATCACGCCGGCCTTGGCCGCGCCGGCCTCGGGGTTCTCGTCCAGGAACTCGCGCCCGGCTTGA
ATGTAGGCTCTGAGCCGGTCTACCTCGGCCTCATGCGTATTGAGCATGTCATCCAAGGCGCGCAACGTGT
CCCGCACGCGCTGCGCTACGCCCTCGGCTTCGTCCAGCAACTGGTCGAGCGTCTTGCGGGCGACCTGATA
CCTCACCTGGCGTTCAACCTCACGGCCAAGCATCTTCTCGAACCAGGTAGGCTTTTCCGCGATCTTGCGG
GGGTCCGCGTCGACCAGCTTCGCCACGATCTGGCTGATTTTGTCGGCCAGCGCGGCAACTGCGCCGTGCT
CCATCAGATTCGACAGCTCGTTGAGGGAATCCGCCCCGTCGATGCCGGCCCCGTACTCGCCAATCGTCGC
CGGCGACGCGAAGAGGGCGGGCAAAACCTCCCCCTTCAATCGCGCCATGTTCACGCTTGTTCTTCCATGG
TATATCTCCTTCTTAAAGTTAAACAAAATTATTCGGAACCCAGCATGATATTCCGGAAATACCAACTAAG
TCAACGGCTGATATCCATTGCTGTTGACAAAG
Features (pLannotate 1.2.2; 24 found; start..end, strand, type, name):
     17..64      +  protein_bind   FRT: FLP-mediated recombination occurs in the 8-bp core sequence TCTAGAAA (Turan and Bode, 2011). FLP recombinase from the Saccharomyces cerevisiae 2μ plasmid
     82..103     +  misc_feature   MCS (fragment): pUC18/19 multiple cloning site
    140..227     +  CDS            lacI (fragment): lac repressor; lacI; The lac repressor binds to the lac operator to inhibit transcription in E. coli. This inhibition can be relieved by adding lactose or isopropyl-β-D-thiogalactopyranoside (IPTG).
    240..261     +  protein_bind   CAP binding site: CAP binding activates transcription in the presence of cAMP. E. coli catabolite activator protein
    276..306     +  promoter       lac promoter: promoter for the E. coli lac operon
    310..332     +  protein_bind   lac operator (fragment): The lac repressor binds to the lac operator to inhibit transcription in E. coli. This inhibition can be relieved by adding lactose or isopropyl-β-D-thiogalactopyranoside (IPTG). lac repressor encoded by lacI
    366..1040    +  CDS            mRFP1: mRFP1 is a basic (constitutively fluorescent) red fluorescent protein published in 2002, derived from Discosoma sp.. It is reported to be a somewhat slowly-maturing monomer with low acid sensitivity.
   1088..1159    +  terminator     rrnB T1 terminator: transcription terminator T1 from the E. coli rrnB gene
   1175..1202    +  terminator     T7Te terminator: phage T7 early transcription terminator
   5163..5220    +  terminator     his operon terminator: This putative transcriptin terminator from the E. coli his operon has a 2-bp deletion introduced during synthesis. Its efficiency has not been determined.
   5415..6003    -  rep_origin     ori: high-copy-number ColE1/pMB1/pBR322/pUC origin of replication
   6186..6280    -  terminator     lambda t0 terminator: transcription terminator from phage lambda
   6384..7178    +  CDS            KanR: aminoglycoside phosphotransferase; aphA-3; confers resistance to kanamycin
   7196..7282    +  terminator     rrnB T1 terminator: Escherichia coli rrnB; transcription terminator T1 from the E. coli rrnB gene
   7302..7958    -  CDS            cat: CAT_ECOLX - Experimental evidence at protein level: Swiss-Prot protein existence level 1. This enzyme is an effector of chloramphenicol resistance in bacteria. From Escherichia coli. This protein is used as a marker in many commonly used cloning vectors, such as pACYC184.
   7959..8056    -  promoter       cat promoter: promoter of the E. coli cat gene encoding chloramphenicol acetyltransferase
   8142..8185    -  terminator     bacterial terminator: putative bacterial transcription terminator
   8201..8222    -  misc_feature   MCS (fragment): pUC18/19 multiple cloning site
   8246..8279    +  protein_bind   FRT (minimal): supports FLP-mediated excision but not integration (Turan and Bode, 2011) FLP recombinase from the Saccharomyces cerevisiae 2μ plasmid
   8343..8374    +  terminator     tonB terminator: bidirectional E. coli tonB-P14 transcription terminator
   8395..9345    -  CDS            klaC: KLAC_ECOLX - Also known as telB. Protein predicted: Swiss-Prot protein existence level 4. Belongs to the kla operon, which is associated with cryptic tellurite resistance, and IncW plasmid fertility inhibition. From Escherichia coli.
   9345..10478   -  CDS            klaB: KLAB_ECOLX - Also known as telA. Protein inferred from homology: Swiss-Prot protein existence level 3. Belongs to the kla operon, which is associated with cryptic tellurite resistance, and IncW plasmid fertility inhibition. From Escherichia coli.
  10499..11257   -  CDS            klaA: KLAA_ECOLX - Also known as kilA. Protein predicted: Swiss-Prot protein existence level 4. Belongs to the kla operon, which is associated with cryptic tellurite resistance, and IncW plasmid fertility inhibition. From Escherichia coli.
  11275..11297   -  RBS            RBS: efficient ribosome binding site from bacteriophage T7 gene 10 (Olins and Rangwala, 1989)
