[The description below was written by a language model from this plasmid's Addgene catalogue record and pLannotate feature annotations shown in this document.]
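Description:
pMB2-C-TelR is an 11.4 kb Level 2 MoClo (modular Golden Gate-type) acceptor plasmid adapted for use in Acinetobacter baumannii. It is related to, but not part of, the AspFlex toolkit. It was built on the pTU2-C-RFP / pSB1C3 backbone by inserting Acinetobacter replication elements at the PstI site and a tellurite resistance cassette, taken from pMO130-TelR, at the XbaI site. In E. coli it replicates at high copy from a ColE1/pUC-type origin, and the record lists kanamycin as the selection. The feature table shows both an aphA-3 kanamycin resistance gene and a chloramphenicol acetyltransferase gene with its own promoter, the latter presumably retained from the parent backbone. The Acinetobacter replication elements are not annotated. They may lie in the large unannotated stretch between the mRFP1 cassette and the his operon terminator, but the record does not confirm this.

The recorded insert is mRFP1, driven by the lac promoter with its CAP binding site and operator, and followed by the rrnB T1 and T7Te terminators. In MoClo-style acceptor vectors such a cassette usually serves as a visual dropout marker: colonies that have replaced it with assembled transcription units lose their red colour. This fits with mRFP1 being listed as the selectable marker. The tellurite cassette consists of the klaA, klaB and klaC genes (kilA/telA/telB) preceded by a T7 gene 10 ribosome binding site, and the table annotates no promoter for it. FRT sites are annotated near this cassette, though the record does not describe a planned use for them. Tellurite selection provides a non-antibiotic marker, allowing multigene assemblies to be introduced into multidrug-resistant A. baumannii strains in which conventional antibiotic markers do not work.
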