Addgene plasmid #204989: pMB2-C-TelR
Purpose: Level 2 MoClo plasmid for A. baumannii with additional Tellurite resistance cassette for multi-drug resistance strains
Depositing lab: Veronica Godoy-Carter. Depositing organization: Northeastern University. Publication: AspFlex: Molecular Tools to Study Gene Expression and Regulation in Acinetobacter baumannii. Brychcy M, Kokodynski A, Lloyd D, Godoy VG. ACS Synth Biol. 2023 Aug 16. doi: 10.1021/acssynbio.3c00167. PubMed 37587063.
Backbone
  Vector backbone: pTU2-C-RFP / pSB1C3
  Backbone manufacturer: Paul Freemont Lab / iGem (Addgene plasmid # 72956)
  Vector type: Bacterial Expression, Synthetic Biology
  Selectable markers: mRFP1
Growth in bacteria
  Bacterial resistance: Kanamycin, 50 μg/mL
  Growth temperature: 37°C
  Growth strain: DH5alpha
  Growth instructions: Use Tellurite for selection in A. baumannii
  Copy number: High Copy
Gene/Insert
  Gene/Insert name: mRFP1
  Species: Synthetic
  Mutation: Added replications elements for Acinetobacter species into the PstI site and Tellurite resistance cassette into XbaI site
  Cloning method: Restriction Enzyme; 5′ cloning site Unknown (unknown if destroyed); 3′ cloning site Unknown (unknown if destroyed)
Resource information
  A portion of this plasmid was derived from a plasmid made by: Original base plasmid was received from Addgene, Tellurite resistance cassette from pMO130-TelR (50799)
Terms and licenses: Academic/Nonprofit Terms; Industry Terms: Not Available to Industry
Depositor comments: This plasmid is related to, but is not included with, the AspFlex Kit (Addgene #1000000217: https://www.addgene.org/kits/godoy-carter-aspflex/)
How to cite: pMB2-C-TelR was a gift from Veronica Godoy-Carter (Addgene plasmid # 204989 ; http://n2t.net/addgene:204989 ; RRID:Addgene_204989)
